Addgene plasmid #199208: 1/2-NORAD-(A)4x
Purpose: 1/2 truncation of NORAD mRNA tagged with 4 copies of Riboglow (variant A)
Depositing lab: Esther Braselmann. Depositing organization: Georgetown University. Publication: Visualizing orthogonal RNAs simultaneously in live mammalian cells by fluorescence lifetime imaging microscopy (FLIM). Sarfraz N, Moscoso E, Oertel T, Lee HJ, Ranjit S, Braselmann E. Nat Commun. 2023 Feb 16;14(1):867. doi: 10.1038/s41467-023-36531-y. PubMed 36797241.
Backbone
  Vector backbone: ACTB-(A)4x
  Backbone size w/o insert (bp): 4394
  Total vector size (bp): 5520
  Vector type: Mammalian Expression
Growth in bacteria
  Bacterial resistance: Kanamycin, 50 μg/mL
  Growth temperature: 37°C
  Growth strain: DH5alpha
  Copy number: Unknown
Gene/Insert
  Gene/Insert name: 1/2-NORAD
  Species: H. sapiens (human)
  Insert size (bp): 2644
  Mutation: 4 copies of Riboglow tag after stop codon
  GenBank ID: NORAD
  Promoter: CMV
  Tag / fusion protein: Riboglow RNA tag (C terminal on insert)
  Cloning method: Unknown
  Sequencing primers: 5′ 5'-CGCAAATGGGCGGTAGGCGTG-3'; 3′ 5'-GAAATTTGTGATGCTATTGC-3'
Resource information
  A portion of this plasmid was derived from a plasmid made by: Amy Palmer (Addgene plasmid # 112058) and Roy Parker (pRP877)
Terms and licenses: Academic/Nonprofit Terms; Industry Terms: Not Available to Industry
Depositor comments: ACTB-(A)4x was a gift from Amy Palmer (Addgene plasmid # 112058). 1/2-NORAD-(A)4x was constructed using standard cloning procedures from pRP877. pRP877 was a gift from Roy Parker. NORAD-Riboglow truncations were built by replacing the ACTB sequence in plasmid ACTB-(A)4x with the corresponding NORAD truncation sequence from pRP877 by Life Scientists' Service Center, LifeSct LLC.
How to cite: 1/2-NORAD-(A)4x was a gift from Esther Braselmann (Addgene plasmid # 199208 ; http://n2t.net/addgene:199208 ; RRID:Addgene_199208)
