[The description below was written by a language model from this plasmid's Addgene catalogue record and pLannotate feature annotations shown in this document.]
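Description:
1/2-NORAD-(A)4x is a mammalian expression plasmid that produces a half-length truncation of the human long noncoding RNA NORAD fused at its 3′ end to four tandem copies of the Riboglow RNA tag, variant A. It was made by replacing the ACTB sequence of the parent plasmid ACTB-(A)4x with the corresponding NORAD fragment taken from another plasmid. Transcription is driven by the human CMV immediate-early enhancer and promoter and terminated by an SV40 polyadenylation signal. The NORAD fragment itself is not annotated, but it presumably occupies the large unannotated region between the promoter and a multiple cloning site remnant. Immediately downstream, the table detects three fragments matching the AdoCbl-variant riboswitch family. These fit the cobalamin-binding riboswitch repeats of the Riboglow tag, although only three of the four stated copies were called.

The backbone carries a high-copy ColE1/pUC origin and an f1 origin. Its NeoR/KanR cassette sits behind both a bacterial (AmpR) promoter and the SV40 early promoter and ends in an HSV TK polyadenylation signal, so it gives kanamycin resistance in E. coli and could support G418 selection in mammalian cells. The short large T antigen, ble and bGH poly(A) hits are fragments, most likely residual backbone sequence. The sequenced record is 7,038 nt, close to the sum of the listed backbone and insert sizes but larger than the catalogued total of 5,520 bp.

Riboglow tags bind cobalamin-linked fluorophore probes, relieving the quenching of the dye. The associated work used such tagged transcripts to visualize orthogonal RNAs simultaneously in live mammalian cells by fluorescence lifetime imaging microscopy. This plasmid belongs to a series of NORAD truncations built for that purpose.
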