Features (pLannotate 1.2.2; 16 found; start..end, strand, type, name):
     61..364     +  enhancer       CMV enhancer: human cytomegalovirus immediate early enhancer
    365..568     +  promoter       CMV promoter: human cytomegalovirus (CMV) immediate early promoter
   3247..3267    +  misc_feature   MCS (fragment): multiple cloning site
   3266..3383    +  ncRNA          AdoCbl-variant (fragment): Accession: RF01689 - AdoCbl variant RNA
   3484..3577    +  ncRNA          AdoCbl-variant (fragment): Accession: RF01689 - AdoCbl variant RNA
   3593..3714    +  ncRNA          AdoCbl-variant (fragment): Accession: RF01689 - AdoCbl variant RNA
   3719..3803    +  CDS            large T antigen (fragment): large T antigen from SV40 (simian virus 40)
   3826..3947    +  polyA_signal   SV40 poly(A) signal: SV40 polyadenylation signal
   3981..4409    -  rep_origin     f1 ori (sequence partly withheld): f1 bacteriophage origin of replication; arrow indicates direction of (+) strand synthesis
   4436..4540    +  promoter       AmpR promoter: bla
   4542..4899    +  promoter       SV40 promoter: SV40 enhancer and early promoter
   4934..5728    +  CDS            NeoR/KanR: aminoglycoside phosphotransferase from Tn5; aph(3')-II (or nptII); confers resistance to neomycin, kanamycin, and G418 (Geneticin®)
   5749..5901    +  CDS            ble (fragment): BLE_KLEPN - Experimental evidence at protein level: Swiss-Prot protein existence level 1. Binding protein with a strong affinity to the bleomycin family of antibiotics. Binds to CL990; an antimitotic-antibiotic compound. From Klebsiella pneumoniae.
   5960..6007    +  polyA_signal   HSV TK poly(A) signal: herpes simplex virus thymidine kinase polyadenylation signal (Cole and Stacy, 1985)
   6098..6114    -  polyA_signal   bGH poly(A) signal (fragment): bovine growth hormone polyadenylation signal
   6336..6924    +  rep_origin     ori: high-copy-number ColE1/pMB1/pBR322/pUC origin of replication
>Addgene plasmid #199208 | 1/2-NORAD-(A)4x | addgene full sequence | sequence record 399194 | Addgene NGS Result
TAGTTATTAATAGTAATCAATTACGGGGTCATTAGTTCATAGCCCATATATGGAGTTCCGCGTTACATAA
CTTACGGTAAATGGCCCGCCTGGCTGACCGCCCAACGACCCCCGCCCATTGACGTCAATAATGACGTATG
TTCCCATAGTAACGCCAATAGGGACTTTCCATTGACGTCAATGGGTGGAGTATTTACGGTAAACTGCCCA
CTTGGCAGTACATCAAGTGTATCATATGCCAAGTACGCCCCCTATTGACGTCAATGACGGTAAATGGCCC
GCCTGGCATTATGCCCAGTACATGACCTTATGGGACTTTCCTACTTGGCAGTACATCTACGTATTAGTCA
TCGCTATTACCATGGTGATGCGGTTTTGGCAGTACATCAATGGGCGTGGATAGCGGTTTGACTCACGGGG
ATTTCCAAGTCTCCACCCCATTGACGTCAATGGGAGTTTGTTTTGGCACCAAAATCAACGGGACTTTCCA
AAATGTCGTAACAACTCCGCCCCATTGACGCAAATGGGCGGTAGGCGTGTACGGTGGGAGGTCTATATAA
GCAGAGCTGGTTTAGTGAACCGTCAGATCCGCTAGCAGTTCCGGTCCGGCAGAGATCGCGGAGAGACGCA
GAACGCAGCCCGCTCCTCCAGGGCCCTCCAGGCCCTCCGGCCCCGGGCCGGCGGGTGAACTGGGGGGCCC
CGGGACAGGCCGAGCCCTCTGCCCTGCAGATAACGGAGGCCTCTGCTGTGGCTGCCCACTGGCTGTGCCC
GCCCACTGGCTGTGCCCAGACCTTGAAGCCGCAGCGAACCTCTCTTTCCCACCCCACCTCGGTGACTAAT
GGCGGCCGTGGCGTCTCCCAGCCCGGACCCCGCCGGCACCCGGGTCTCCCGACCCAAGCCTCGACGAAAC
CCCCGCAGAGCCGCCGGGACGCAGCGCCTTTGGGCGGCGCTGGGCGTGGTGGGCCGGGAAGTATGGCGGC
AGCTCGAACGCCGCGCGGCGGAGGCCATTAAGGCGTGGACGGCCCGGGAAGGCGGCCTAGGGACGCAAGC
AGGCTCGGCCGCCTCTTTAGGCCACGGAGCCGCGCAGATCCGGTTCCCGGGTGACCACTCTGTCGCCATT
GGGCGAGACCTACCTAGTCCTGACGACAACGGACAAAGGCCTTAAGGGGCCTGGAAGGTGAGCGAAGTCC
CGAACGACGACGGGTGGAACGGTTAGCGGCCATCGGGCGGTTGGTCTTCATTCTACCAGACTTTGCTGTC
GGAAGAGAGAAATGGTAGAATGACAGGCCACGTTTGGCCCGTTGGAAATGCCCACCACCCTCTGGGAAGA
TTTACTGGCCGTTTATGGAAGGCCTGTGTATATAATATGAAAAAGCTGCTCTCAACTCCACCCCAACCTT
TTAATAGAAAACATTTGTCACATCTAGCCCTTCTAGATGGAAAGAGGTTGCCGACGTATGATAAAATAGA
GTTAGAAAGTTACACATCTTGTAAATTCTCATTTGTTTAAAAGAAATCATAGAAAATACATGTCTTCTGG
AGATGACTTTTGGAAATGGAGTTGTTAAGACGGCCTCTGGAAGCGATACGTCCACGTTTGTTAAGTGGGT
TAGATGACATGGAGCTGGAAGACCTGAGAAGGAAGAGAAGAAGGTTCTATGCTAGACTGGTCATATTTAG
AAGACATTTTCATATTCTATCCATTGTTTTGTGTGCATTTTATTCCTCACTACTGTGTATATAGTTGACA
ATGCTAAGCTTTTTTGAAATGTCTCTTCTTTTTAGATGTTCTGAAGTGCCTGATATGTTAAAATTAGAGG
TAGCAAAATCACATTTTGTAAATACCTTTTTGTTACAATTCATAGGAAATATTTTTGGGGGGGAATGGCC
AAATCACCTGTTGAGTAATACTCATTGTGTTTGTGCAGTGGTTCAGGGGAGGAGAGAGGAGGGGGAGGTG
CAGAGAGCTCTATGCCATCCTGTTTACAGCGAGGCAAGATGAATCATTATGTCTGTGCATTTTGTTTTAC
TTATCTGTGTATATAGTGTACATAAAGGACAGACGAGTCCTAATTGACAACATCTAGTCTTTCTGGATGT
TAAAGAGGTTGCCAGTGTATGACAAAAGTAGAGTTAGTAAACTAATATATTTTGTACATTTTGTTTTACA
AGTCCTAGGAAAGATTGTCTTCTGAAAATTTGATGTCTTCTGGGTTGATGGAGATGGGAAGGGTTCTAGG
CCAGAATGTTCACATTTGGAAGACTCTTTCAAATTATAACTGTTGTTACATGTTTGCAGTTTATTCAAGA
CTGCTGTATACATAGTAGACAAATTAACTCCTTACTTGAAACATCTAGTCTATCTAGATGTTTAGAAGTG
CCCGATGTATGTTAAATGTATAGGTAGTAAAATACCACTTTGTAAATATCTTTTTGCTAAAATTCATAGG
AAATGCTTTTGGAAATTGAATTGTGAAGCCACCTTTGTGAACAGTATAGTAATGTCTATACTTGTTCAAT
AGTTTAGAGGAGGTAGGAGGGAAGAAATTGCAAAAGGTAATATTACTAGTGTGTTCATACTTGGACATTT
TCAGACACCATTTTTCTATATGTTTTGTGCATTTTGTTTTGCTCTGTATATAGTATATATAATGGACAAA
TAGTCCTAATTTTTCAACATCTAGTCTCTAGATGTTAAAGAGGTTGCCAGTGTATGACAAAGGAGTAAAA
TTAGCATATTTTGTACACTTTGTGTTGAAATTCGTAGGAAAACTTGTCTTCTGTAAAGACTTTTGCATAG
GAATTTGTTTGACCATCTCTAAGCATTACACGTGCCTGTACTTGTCCACTGGATTGAAGGCAGAGAAGGA
AGGGAGGAGGGAATGATTCAAGGCCAAAATGGCCACATTTAGAAGATACCTCAGATGATAACCATTGTTA
TGTGTGTGCAATTTTATTTAACAGTGCTGTGTATGTGGTGGACAAGTTATATGAAATATCTAGTCTTTCT
AGATATTTGGAAGTGCTTGATGTATTTAAAAGTGGTAGTAGAATAACACTTTGTAAATAGCTTTTAAAAA
CTGATGGGAAATGCTGTTTGGAAGTGGAATTGTTGAACCACCTGGGAGGTGGGAGGGAAGAAATTGCAAA
TGGTGTTTTGCCATTGTTTATTAGAAAATTTCAGCTTAATCCATTGTGTATATGTTACATGCATTTCATT
TAACTTTGCTATACTGTATAGCTAGCATTCTGCAGTCGACGGTACCGGCCTAAAAGCGTAGTGGGAAAGT
GACGTGAAATTCGTCCAGATTACTTGATACGGTTATACTCCGAATGCCACCTAGGCCATACAACGAGCAA
GGAGACTCAGGTACCGGCCTAAAAGCGTAGTGGGAAAGTGACGTGAAATTCGTCCAGATTACTTGATACG
GTTATACTCCGAATGCCACCTAGGCCATACAACGAGCAAGGAGACTCAGGATCCGGCCTAAAAGCGTAGT
GGGAAAGTGACGTGAAATTCGTCCAGATTACTTGATACGGTTATACTCCGAATGCCACCTAGGCCATACA
ACGAGCAAGGAGACTCAGGATCCGGCCTAAAAGCGTAGTGGGAAAGTGACGTGAAATTCGTCCAGATTAC
TTGATACGGTTATACTCCGAATGCCACCTAGGCCATACAACGAGCAAGGAGACTCAGGATCCACCGGATC
TAGATAACTGATCATAATCAGCCATACCACATTTGTAGAGGTTTTACTTGCTTTAAAAAACCTCCCACAC
CTCCCCCTGAACCTGAAACATAAAATGAATGCAATTGTTGTTGTTAACTTGTTTATTGCAGCTTATAATG
GTTACAAATAAAGCAATAGCATCACAAATTTCACAAATAAAGCATTTTTTTCACTGCATTCTAGTTGTGG
TTTGTCCAAACTCATCAATGTATCTTAACGCGTAAATTGTAAGCGTTAATATTTTGTTAAAATTCGCGTT
AAATTTTTGTTAAATCAGCTCATTTTTTAACCAATAGGCCGAAATCGGCAAAATCCCTTATAAATCAAAA
GAATAGACCGAGATAGGGT
[37 nt withheld, positions 4080-4116]
AAAGAACGTGGACTCCAACGTCAAAGG
[49 nt withheld, positions 4144-4192]
T
[91 nt withheld, positions 4194-4284]
G
[124 nt withheld, positions 4286-4409]
CAGGTGGCACTTTTCGGGGAAATGTGCGCGGAACCCCTATTTGTTTATTTTTCTAAATACATTCAAATAT
GTATCCGCTCATGAGACAATAACCCTGATAAATGCTTCAATAATATTGAAAAAGGAAGAGTCCTGAGGCG
GAAAGAACCAGCTGTGGAATGTGTGTCAGTTAGGGTGTGGAAAGTCCCCAGGCTCCCCAGCAGGCAGAAG
TATGCAAAGCATGCATCTCAATTAGTCAGCAACCAGGTGTGGAAAGTCCCCAGGCTCCCCAGCAGGCAGA
AGTATGCAAAGCATGCATCTCAATTAGTCAGCAACCATAGTCCCGCCCCTAACTCCGCCCATCCCGCCCC
TAACTCCGCCCAGTTCCGCCCATTCTCCGCCCCATGGCTGACTAATTTTTTTTATTTATGCAGAGGCCGA
GGCCGCCTCGGCCTCTGAGCTATTCCAGAAGTAGTGAGGAGGCTTTTTTGGAGGCCTAGGCTTTTGCAAA
GATCGATCAAGAGACAGGATGAGGATCGTTTCGCATGATTGAACAAGATGGATTGCACGCAGGTTCTCCG
GCCGCTTGGGTGGAGAGGCTATTCGGCTATGACTGGGCACAACAGACAATCGGCTGCTCTGATGCCGCCG
TGTTCCGGCTGTCAGCGCAGGGGCGCCCGGTTCTTTTTGTCAAGACCGACCTGTCCGGTGCCCTGAATGA
ACTGCAAGACGAGGCAGCGCGGCTATCGTGGCTGGCCACGACGGGCGTTCCTTGCGCAGCTGTGCTCGAC
GTTGTCACTGAAGCGGGAAGGGACTGGCTGCTATTGGGCGAAGTGCCGGGGCAGGATCTCCTGTCATCTC
ACCTTGCTCCTGCCGAGAAAGTATCCATCATGGCTGATGCAATGCGGCGGCTGCATACGCTTGATCCGGC
TACCTGCCCATTCGACCACCAAGCGAAACATCGCATCGAGCGAGCACGTACTCGGATGGAAGCCGGTCTT
GTCGATCAGGATGATCTGGACGAAGAGCATCAGGGGCTCGCGCCAGCCGAACTGTTCGCCAGGCTCAAGG
CGAGCATGCCCGACGGCGAGGATCTCGTCGTGACCCATGGCGATGCCTGCTTGCCGAATATCATGGTGGA
AAATGGCCGCTTTTCTGGATTCATCGACTGTGGCCGGCTGGGTGTGGCGGACCGCTATCAGGACATAGCG
TTGGCTACCCGTGATATTGCTGAAGAGCTTGGCGGCGAATGGGCTGACCGCTTCCTCGTGCTTTACGGTA
TCGCCGCTCCCGATTCGCAGCGCATCGCCTTCTATCGCCTTCTTGACGAGTTCTTCTGAGCGGGACTCTG
GGGTTCGAAATGACCGACCAAGCGACGCCCAACCTGCCATCACGAGATTTCGATTCCACCGCCGCCTTCT
ATGAAAGGTTGGGCTTCGGAATCGTTTTCCGGGACGCCGGCTGGATGATCCTCCAGCGCGGGGATCTCAT
GCTGGAGTTCTTCGCCCACCCTAGGGGGAGGCTAACTGAAACACGGAAGGAGACAATACCGGAAGGAACC
CGCGCTATGACGGCAATAAAAAGACAGAATAAAACGCACGGTGTTGGGTCGTTTGTTCATAAACGCGGGG
TTCGGTCCCAGGGCTGGCACTCTGTCGATACCCCACCGAGACCCCATTGGGGCCAATACGCCCGCGTTTC
TTCCTTTTCCCCACCCCACCCCCCAAGTTCGGGTGAAGGCCCAGGGCTCGCAGCCAACGTCGGGGCGGCA
GGCCCTGCCATAGCCTCAGGTTACTCATATATACTTTAGATTGATTTAAAACTTCATTTTTAATTTAAAA
GGATCTAGGTGAAGATCCTTTTTGATAATCTCATGACCAAAATCCCTTAACGTGAGTTTTCGTTCCACTG
AGCGTCAGACCCCGTAGAAAAGATCAAAGGATCTTCTTGAGATCCTTTTTTTCTGCGCGTAATCTGCTGC
TTGCAAACAAAAAAACCACCGCTACCAGCGGTGGTTTGTTTGCCGGATCAAGAGCTACCAACTCTTTTTC
CGAAGGTAACTGGCTTCAGCAGAGCGCAGATACCAAATACTGTTCTTCTAGTGTAGCCGTAGTTAGGCCA
CCACTTCAAGAACTCTGTAGCACCGCCTACATACCTCGCTCTGCTAATCCTGTTACCAGTGGCTGCTGCC
AGTGGCGATAAGTCGTGTCTTACCGGGTTGGACTCAAGACGATAGTTACCGGATAAGGCGCAGCGGTCGG
GCTGAACGGGGGGTTCGTGCACACAGCCCAGCTTGGAGCGAACGACCTACACCGAACTGAGATACCTACA
GCGTGAGCTATGAGAAAGCGCCACGCTTCCCGAAGGGAGAAAGGCGGACAGGTATCCGGTAAGCGGCAGG
GTCGGAACAGGAGAGCGCACGAGGGAGCTTCCAGGGGGAAACGCCTGGTATCTTTATAGTCCTGTCGGGT
TTCGCCACCTCTGACTTGAGCGTCGATTTTTGTGATGCTCGTCAGGGGGGCGGAGCCTATGGAAAAACGC
CAGCAACGCGGCCTTTTTACGGTTCCTGGCCTTTTGCTGGCCTTTTGCTCACATGTTCTTTCCTGCGTTA
TCCCCTGATTCTGTGGATAACCGTATTACCGCCATGCAT
