>Addgene plasmid #199208 | 1/2-NORAD-(A)4x | depositor partial sequence | sequence record 385904 | 1/2-NORAD insert
AGTTCCGGTCCGGCAGAGATCGCGGAGAGACGCAGAACGCAGCCCGCTCCTCCAGGGCCCTCCAGGCCCT
CCGGCCCCGGGCCGGCGGGTGAACTGGGGGGCCCCGGGACAGGCCGAGCCCTCTGCCCTGCAGATAACGG
AGGCCTCTGCTGTGGCTGCCCACTGGCTGTGCCCGCCCACTGGCTGTGCCCAGACCTTGAAGCCGCAGCG
AACCTCTCTTTCCCACCCCACCTCGGTGACTAATGGCGGCCGTGGCGTCTCCCAGCCCGGACCCCGCCGG
CACCCGGGTCTCCCGACCCAAGCCTCGACGAAACCCCCGCAGAGCCGCCGGGACGCAGCGCCTTTGGGCG
GCGCTGGGCGTGGTGGGCCGGGAAGTATGGCGGCAGCTCGAACGCCGCGCGGCGGAGGCCATTAAGGCGT
GGACGGCCCGGGAAGGCGGCCTAGGGACGCAAGCAGGCTCGGCCGCCTCTTTAGGCCACGGAGCCGCGCA
GATCCGGTTCCCGGGTGACCACTCTGTCGCCATTGGGCGAGACCTACCTAGTCCTGACGACAACGGACAA
AGGCCTTAAGGGGCCTGGAAGGTGAGCGAAGTCCCGAACGACGACGGGTGGAACGGTTAGCGGCCATCGG
GCGGTTGGTCTTCATTCTACCAGACTTTGCTGTCGGAAGAGAGAAATGGTAGAATGACAGGCCACGTTTG
GCCCGTTGGAAATGCCCACCACCCTCTGGGAAGATTTACTGGCCGTTTATGGAAGGCCTGTGTATATAAT
ATGAAAAAGCTGCTCTCAACTCCACCCCAACCTTTTAATAGAAAACATTTGTCACATCTAGCCCTTCTAG
ATGGAAAGAGGTTGCCGACGTATGATAAAATAGAGTTAGAAAGTTACACATCTTGTAAATTCTCATTTGT
TTAAAAGAAATCATAGAAAATACATGTCTTCTGGAGATGACTTTTGGAAATGGAGTTGTTAAGACGGCCT
CTGGAAGCGATACGTCCACGTTTGTTAAGTGGGTTAGATGACATGGAGCTGGAAGACCTGAGAAGGAAGA
GAAGAAGGTTCTATGCTAGACTGGTCATATTTAGAAGACATTTTCATATTCTATCCATTGTTTTGTGTGC
ATTTTATTCCTCACTACTGTGTATATAGTTGACAATGCTAAGCTTTTTTGAAATGTCTCTTCTTTTTAGA
TGTTCTGAAGTGCCTGATATGTTAAAATTAGAGGTAGCAAAATCACATTTTGTAAATACCTTTTTGTTAC
AATTCATAGGAAATATTTTTGGGGGGGAATGGCCAAATCACCTGTTGAGTAATACTCATTGTGTTTGTGC
AGTGGTTCAGGGGAGGAGAGAGGAGGGGGAGGTGCAGAGAGCTCTATGCCATCCTGTTTACAGCGAGGCA
AGATGAATCATTATGTCTGTGCATTTTGTTTTACTTATCTGTGTATATAGTGTACATAAAGGACAGACGA
GTCCTAATTGACAACATCTAGTCTTTCTGGATGTTAAAGAGGTTGCCAGTGTATGACAAAAGTAGAGTTA
GTAAACTAATATATTTTGTACATTTTGTTTTACAAGTCCTAGGAAAGATTGTCTTCTGAAAATTTGATGT
CTTCTGGGTTGATGGAGATGGGAAGGGTTCTAGGCCAGAATGTTCACATTTGGAAGACTCTTTCAAATTA
TAACTGTTGTTACATGTTTGCAGTTTATTCAAGACTGCTGTATACATAGTAGACAAATTAACTCCTTACT
TGAAACATCTAGTCTATCTAGATGTTTAGAAGTGCCCGATGTATGTTAAATGTATAGGTAGTAAAATACC
ACTTTGTAAATATCTTTTTGCTAAAATTCATAGGAAATGCTTTTGGAAATTGAATTGTGAAGCCACCTTT
GTGAACAGTATAGTAATGTCTATACTTGTTCAATAGTTTAGAGGAGGTAGGAGGGAAGAAATTGCAAAAG
GTAATATTACTAGTGTGTTCATACTTGGACATTTTCAGACACCATTTTTCTATATGTTTTGTGCATTTTG
TTTTGCTCTGTATATAGTATATATAATGGACAAATAGTCCTAATTTTTCAACATCTAGTCTCTAGATGTT
AAAGAGGTTGCCAGTGTATGACAAAGGAGTAAAATTAGCATATTTTGTACACTTTGTGTTGAAATTCGTA
GGAAAACTTGTCTTCTGTAAAGACTTTTGCATAGGAATTTGTTTGACCATCTCTAAGCATTACACGTGCC
TGTACTTGTCCACTGGATTGAAGGCAGAGAAGGAAGGGAGGAGGGAATGATTCAAGGCCAAAATGGCCAC
ATTTAGAAGATACCTCAGATGATAACCATTGTTATGTGTGTGCAATTTTATTTAACAGTGCTGTGTATGT
GGTGGACAAGTTATATGAAATATCTAGTCTTTCTAGATATTTGGAAGTGCTTGATGTATTTAAAAGTGGT
AGTAGAATAACACTTTGTAAATAGCTTTTAAAAACTGATGGGAAATGCTGTTTGGAAGTGGAATTGTTGA
ACCACCTGGGAGGTGGGAGGGAAGAAATTGCAAATGGTGTTTTGCCATTGTTTATTAGAAAATTTCAGCT
TAATCCATTGTGTATATGTTACATGCATTTCATTTAACTTTGCTATACTGTATA
