>Addgene plasmid #199208 | 1/2-NORAD-(A)4x | depositor partial sequence | sequence record 385905 | Riboglow A tag
GGCCTAAAAGCGTAGTGGGAAAGTGACGTGAAATTCGTCCAGATTACTTGATACGGTTATACTCCGAATG
CCACCTAGGCCATACAACGAGCAAGGAGACTCA
